Addgene plasmid #32749: pT-CA-GFP-IRES-mLumin
Depositing lab: Jeanne Hardy. Publication: Mechanism of a genetically encoded dark-to-bright reporter for caspase activity. Nicholls SB, Chu J, Abbruzzese G, Tremblay KD, Hardy JA. J Biol Chem. 2011 Jul 15;286(28):24977-86. Epub 2011 May 10. 10.1074/jbc.M111.221648 PubMed 21558267.
Backbone
  Vector backbone: pT-CD8-IRES-SCN2B
  Backbone manufacturer: Dr. Alfred George, Vanderbilt University
  Vector type: Mammalian Expression
  Selectable markers: Neomycin (select with G418)
Growth in bacteria
  Bacterial resistance: Ampicillin, 100 μg/mL
  Growth temperature: 37°C
  Growth strain: DH5alpha
  Copy number: Unknown
Gene/Insert 1
  Gene/Insert name: CA-GFP
  Insert size (bp): 854
  Mutation: S65T
  Promoter: CMV
  Cloning method: Restriction Enzyme; 5′ cloning site NheI (not destroyed); 3′ cloning site EcoRI (not destroyed)
  Sequencing primers: 5′ CMV-F; 3′ IRES-R
Gene/Insert 2
  Gene/Insert name: mLumin (alt name: mKate2-S158A)
  Insert size (bp): 700
  Mutation: S158A
  Cloning method: Restriction Enzyme; 5′ cloning site SalI (not destroyed); 3′ cloning site NotI (not destroyed)
  Sequencing primers: 5′ IRES-F
Terms and licenses: Academic/Nonprofit Terms; Industry Terms: Not Available to Industry
Depositor comments: CA-GFP sequence is GFP fused with DEVDFQGPCNDSSDPLVVAASIIGILHLILWILDRL at the C-terminus
How to cite: pT-CA-GFP-IRES-mLumin was a gift from Jeanne Hardy (Addgene plasmid # 32749 ; http://n2t.net/addgene:32749 ; RRID:Addgene_32749)
