[The description below was written by a language model from this plasmid's Addgene catalogue record and pLannotate feature annotations shown in this document.]
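Description:
pT-CA-GFP-IRES-mLumin is an 8.2 kb bicistronic mammalian expression plasmid built on the pT-CD8-IRES-SCN2B backbone. It is propagated in E. coli through a high-copy ColE1/pUC-type origin with ampicillin resistance (β-lactamase under its own promoter). An f1 origin is also present, allowing single-stranded DNA production. For selection in mammalian cells, an SV40 enhancer/early promoter drives a neomycin phosphotransferase gene followed by a synthetic polyadenylation signal, conferring G418 resistance.

The expression unit is driven by the CMV immediate-early enhancer and promoter, followed by a chimeric β-globin/immunoglobulin intron that typically improves transcript processing. T7 and T3 phage promoter sequences flank the cassette. The first cistron, cloned between NheI and EcoRI, is CA-GFP, a caspase-activatable GFP carrying the S65T mutation. Its C-terminus is fused to a DEVD caspase cleavage motif and a short hydrophobic peptide, which the annotation software matches to a fragment of the influenza M2 proton channel protein. According to the associated publication title, this is a dark-to-bright reporter, so GFP fluorescence is presumably suppressed while the peptide is attached and appears once caspase cleavage removes it. An EMCV IRES then permits cap-independent translation of the second cistron, mLumin (mKate2 with S158A), a far-red fluorescent protein inserted between SalI and NotI. An SV40 poly(A) signal sits downstream of the cassette, although the feature table annotates it on the reverse strand.

Because both proteins are made from one transcript, constitutive mLumin fluorescence can mark transfected cells and serve as an expression reference, while green fluorescence reports caspase activity, as in apoptosis studies in mammalian cells.
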