Features (pLannotate 1.2.2; 23 found; start..end, strand, type, name):
      3..380     +  enhancer       CMV enhancer: human cytomegalovirus immediate early enhancer
    381..592     +  promoter       CMV promoter: human cytomegalovirus (CMV) immediate early promoter
    753..885     +  intron         chimeric intron: chimera between introns from human β-globin and immunoglobulin heavy chain genes
    930..948     +  promoter       T7 promoter: promoter for bacteriophage T7 RNA polymerase
    970..1686    +  CDS            yEGFP: yEGFP is a fluorescent protein published in 1997.
   1711..1794    +  CDS            M (fragment): M2_I40A0 - Also known as M2. Experimental evidence at protein level: Swiss-Prot protein existence level 1. Forms a proton-selective ion channel that is necessary for the efficient release of the viral genome during virus entry. After attaching to the cell surface, the virion enters the cell by endocytosis. Acidification of the endosome triggers M2 ion channel activity. The influx of protons into virion interior is believed to disrupt interactions between the viral ribonucleoprotein (RNP), matrix protein 1 (M1), and lipid bilayers, thereby freeing the viral genome from interaction with viral pr
   1965..2427    +  misc_feature   IRES: internal ribosome entry site (IRES) of the encephalomyocarditis virus (EMCV)
   2442..2460    +  misc_feature   MCS (fragment): pUC18/19 multiple cloning site
   2467..3163    +  CDS            mKate2 (fragment): monomeric far-red fluorescent protein (Shcherbo et al., 2009) mammalian codon-optimized
   3177..3194    -  promoter       T3 promoter (fragment): promoter for bacteriophage T3 RNA polymerase
   3212..3333    -  polyA_signal   SV40 poly(A) signal: SV40 polyadenylation signal
   3356..3424    -  CDS            large T antigen (fragment): large T antigen from SV40 (simian virus 40)
   3448..3515    +  CDS            lacZα (fragment): LacZα fragment of β-galactosidase; lacZ fragment
   3519..3947    +  rep_origin     f1 ori (sequence partly withheld): f1 bacteriophage origin of replication; arrow indicates direction of (+) strand synthesis
   3975..4026    -  misc_feature   bom (fragment): basis of mobility region from pBR322
   4091..4448    +  promoter       SV40 promoter: SV40 enhancer and early promoter
   4499..5290    +  CDS            neo: KKA2_KLEPN - Also known as kan, nptII. Experimental evidence at protein level: Swiss-Prot protein existence level 1. Resistance to kanamycin, neomycin, paromomycin, ribostamycin, butirosin and gentamicin B. From Klebsiella pneumoniae.
   5357..5405    +  polyA_signal   poly(A) signal: synthetic polyadenylation signal
   5425..5479    -  misc_feature   bom (fragment): basis of mobility region from pBR322
   5824..5859    -  CDS            rop (fragment): Rop protein, which maintains plasmids at low copy number; rop
   5954..6058    +  promoter       AmpR promoter: bla
   6059..6919    +  CDS            AmpR: β-lactamase; bla; confers resistance to ampicillin, carbenicillin, and related antibiotics
   7090..7678    +  rep_origin     ori: high-copy-number ColE1/pMB1/pBR322/pUC origin of replication
>Addgene plasmid #32749 | pT-CA-GFP-IRES-mLumin | addgene full sequence | sequence record 314036 | Addgene NGS Result
GGCATTGATTATTGACTAGTTATTAATAGTAATCAATTACGGGGTCATTAGTTCATAGCCCATATATGGA
GTTCCGCGTTACATAACTTACGGTAAATGGCCCGCCTGGCTGACCGCCCAACGACCCCCGCCCATTGACG
TCAATAATGACGTATGTTCCCATAGTAACGCCAATAGGGACTTTCCATTGACGTCAATGGGTGGAGTATT
TACGGTAAACTGCCCACTTGGCAGTACATCAAGTGTATCATATGCCAAGTCCGCCCCCTATTGACGTCAA
TGACGGTAAATGGCCCGCCTGGCATTATGCCCAGTACATGACCTTACGGGACTTTCCTACTTGGCAGTAC
ATCTACGTATTAGTCATCGCTATTACCATGGTGATGCGGTTTTGGCAGTACACCAATGGGCGTGGATAGC
GGTTTGACTCACGGGGATTTCCAAGTCTCCACCCCATTGACGTCAATGGGAGTTTGTTTTGGCACCAAAA
TCAACGGGACTTTCCAAAATGTCGTAACAACTGCGATCGCCCGCCCCGTTGACGCAAATGGGCGGTAGGC
GTGTACGGTGGGAGGTCTATATAAGCAGAGCTCGTTTAGTGAACCGTCAGATCACTAGAAGCTTTATTGC
GGTAGTTTATCACAGTTAAATTGCTAACGCAGTCAGTGCTTCTGACACAACAGTCTCGAACTTAAGCTGC
AGTGACTCTCTTAAGGTAGCCTTGCAGAAGTTGGTCGTGAGGCACTGGGCAGGTAAGTATCAAGGTTACA
AGACAGGTTTAAGGAGACCAATAGAAACTGGGCTTGTCGAGACAGAGAAGACTCTTGCGTTTCTGATAGG
CACCTATTGGTCTTACTGACATCCACTTTGCCTTTCTCTCCACAGGTGTCCACTCCCAGTTCAATTACAG
CTCTTAAGGCTAGAGTACTTAATACGACTCACTATAGGCTAGCGCTACCGGTCGCCACCATGGTGAGCAA
GGGCGAGGAGCTGTTCACCGGGGTGGTGCCCATCCTGGTCGAGCTGGACGGCGACGTAAACGGCCACAAG
TTCAGCGTGTCCGGCGAGGGCGAGGGCGATGCCACCTACGGCAAGCTGACCCTGAAGTTCATCTGCACCA
CCGGCAAGCTGCCCGTGCCCTGGCCCACCCTCGTGACCACCTTCACCTACGGCGTGCAGTGCTTCAGCCG
CTACCCCGACCACATGAAGCAGCACGACTTCTTCAAGTCCGCCATGCCCGAAGGCTACGTCCAGGAGCGC
ACCATCTTCTTCAAGGACGACGGCAACTACAAGACCCGCGCCGAGGTGAAGTTCGAGGGCGACACCCTGG
TGAACCGCATCGAGCTGAAGGGCATCGACTTCAAGGAGGACGGCAACATCCTGGGGCACAAGCTGGAGTA
CAACTACAACAGCCACAACGTCTATATCATGGCCGACAAGCAGAAGAACGGCATCAAGGTGAACTTCAAG
ATCCGCCACAACATCGAGGACGGCAGCGTGCAGCTCGCCGACCACTACCAGCAGAACACCCCCATCGGCG
ACGGCCCCGTGCTGCTGCCCGACAACCACTACCTGAGCACCCAGTCCGCCCTGAGCAAAGACCCCAACGA
GAAGCGCGATCACATGGTCCTGCTGGAGTTCGTGACCGCCGCCGGGATCACTCACGGCATGGACGAGCTG
TACAAGGATGAGGTCGATTTTCAGGGGCCATGCAATGATTCGTCAGACCCTCTGGTCGTGGCTGCCTCCA
TTATTGGTATTCTGCACCTGATCCTGTGGATTCTGGATCGTCTGTAAGAATTCACGCGTCGAGCATGCAT
CTAGGGCGGCCAATTCCGCCCCTCTCCCCCCCCCCCCTCTCCCTCCCCCCCCCCTAACGTTACTGGCCGA
AGCCGCTTGGAATAAGGCCGGTGTGCGTTTGTCTATATGTTATTTTCCACCATATTGCCGTCTTTTGGCA
ATGTGAGGGCCCGGAAACCTGGCCCTGTCTTCTTGACGAGCATTCCTAGGGGTCTTTCCCCTCTCGCCAA
AGGAATGCAAGGTCTGTTGAATGTCGTGAAGGAAGCAGTTCCTCTGGAAGCTTCTTGAAGACAAACAACG
TCTGTAGCGACCCTTTGCAGGCAGCGGAACCCCCCACCTGGCGACAGGTGCCTCTGCGGCCAAAAGCCAC
GTGTATAAGATACACCTGCAAAGGCGGCACAACCCCAGTGCCACGTTGTGAGTTGGATAGTTGTGGAAAG
AGTCAAATGGCTCTCCTCAAGCGTATTCAACAAGGGGCTGAAGGATGCCCAGAAGGTACCCCATTGTATG
GGATCTGATCTGGGGCCTCGGTGCACATGCTTTACATGTGTTTAGTCGAGGTTAAAAAAACGTCTAGGCC
CCCCGAACCACGGGGACGTGGTTTTCCTTTGAAAAACACGATGATAAGCTTGCCACAACCCGGGATCCTC
TAGAGTCGACGCCACCATGGTGAGCGAGCTGATTAAGGAGAACATGCACATGAAGCTGTACATGGAGGGC
ACCGTGAACAACCACCACTTCAAGTGCACATCCGAGGGCGAAGGCAAGCCCTACGAGGGCACCCAGACCA
TGAGAATCAAGGTGGTCGAGGGCGGCCCTCTCCCCTTCGCCTTCGACATCCTGGCTACCAGCTTCATGTA
CGGCAGCAAAACCTTCATCAACCACACCCAGGGCATCCCCGACTTCTTTAAGCAGTCCTTCCCCGAGGGC
TTCACATGGGAGAGAGTCACCACATACGAAGACGGGGGCGTGCTGACCGCTACCCAGGACACCAGCCTCC
AGGACGGCTGCCTCATCTACAACGTCAAGATCAGAGGGGTGAACTTCCCATCCAACGGCCCTGTGATGCA
GAAGAAAACACTCGGCTGGGAGGCCTCCACCGAGACCCTGTACCCCGCTGACGGCGGCCTGGAAGGCAGA
GCCGACATGGCCCTGAAGCTCGTGGGCGGGGGCCACCTGATCTGCAACTTGAAGACCACATACAGATCCA
AGAAACCCGCTAAGAACCTCAAGATGCCCGGCGTCTACTATGTGGACAGAAGACTGGAAAGAATCAAGGA
GGCCGACAAAGAGACCTACGTCGAGCAGCACGAGGTGGCTGTGGCCAGATACTGCGACCTCCCTAGCAAA
CTGGGGCACAGATAAGCGGCCGCTTCCCTTTAGTGAGGGTTAATGCTTCGAGCAGACATGATAAGATACA
TTGATGAGTTTGGACAAACCACAACTAGAATGCAGTGAAAAAAATGCTTTATTTGTGAAATTTGTGATGC
TATTGCTTTATTTGTAACCATTATAAGCTGCAATAAACAAGTTAACAACAACAATTGCATTCATTTTATG
TTTCAGGTTCAGGGGGAGATGTGGGAGGTTTTTTAAAGCAAGTAAAACCTCTACAAATGTGGTAAAATCC
GATAAGGATCGATCCGGGCTGGCGTAATAGCGAAGAGGCCCGCACCGATCGCCCTTCCCAACAGTTGCGC
AGCCTGAATGGCGAATGG
[124 nt withheld, positions 3519-3642]
C
[91 nt withheld, positions 3644-3734]
A
[49 nt withheld, positions 3736-3784]
CCTTTGACGTTGGAGTCCACGTTCTTTAATAGTGGACTCTTGTTCCAAACTGGAACAACACTCAACCCTA
TCTCGGTCTATTCTTTTGATTTATAAGGGATTTTGCCGATTTCGGCCTATTGGTTAAAAAATGAGCTGAT
TTAACAAAAATTTAACGCGAATTTTAACAAAATATTAACGCTTACAATTTCCTGATGCGGTATTTTCTCC
TTACGCATCTGTGCGGTATTTCACACCGCATACGCGGATCTGCGCAGCACCATGGCCTGAAATAACCTCT
GAAAGAGGAACTTGGTTAGGTACCTTCTGAGGCGGAAAGAACCAGCTGTGGAATGTGTGTCAGTTAGGGT
GTGGAAAGTCCCCAGGCTCCCCAGCAGGCAGAAGTATGCAAAGCATGCATCTCAATTAGTCAGCAACCAG
GTGTGGAAAGTCCCCAGGCTCCCCAGCAGGCAGAAGTATGCAAAGCATGCATCTCAATTAGTCAGCAACC
ATAGTCCCGCCCCTAACTCCGCCCATCCCGCCCCTAACTCCGCCCAGTTCCGCCCATTCTCCGCCCCATG
GCTGACTAATTTTTTTTATTTATGCAGAGGCCGAGGCCGCCTCGGCCTCTGAGCTATTCCAGAAGTAGTG
AGGAGGCTTTTTTGGAGGCCTAGGCTTTTGCAAAAAGCTTGATTCTTCTGACACAACAGTCTCGAACTTA
AGGCTAGAGCCACCATGATTGAACAAGATGGATTGCACGCAGGTTCTCCGGCCGCTTGGGTGGAGAGGCT
ATTCGGCTATGACTGGGCACAACAGACAATCGGCTGCTCTGATGCCGCCGTGTTCCGGCTGTCAGCGCAG
GGGCGCCCGGTTCTTTTTGTCAAGACCGACCTGTCCGGTGCCCTGAATGAACTGCAGGACGAGGCAGCGC
GGCTATCGTGGCTGGCCACGACGGGCGTTCCTTGCGCAGCTGTGCTCGACGTTGTCACTGAAGCGGGAAG
GGACTGGCTGCTATTGGGCGAAGTGCCGGGGCAGGATCTCCTGTCATCTCACCTTGCTCCTGCCGAGAAA
GTATCCATCATGGCTGATGCAATGCGGCGGCTGCATACGCTTGATCCGGCTACCTGCCCATTCGACCACC
AAGCGAAACATCGCATCGAGCGAGCACGTACTCGGATGGAAGCCGGTCTTGTCGATCAGGATGATCTGGA
CGAAGAGCATCAGGGGCTCGCGCCAGCCGAACTGTTCGCCAGGCTCAAGGCGCGCATGCCCGACGGCGAG
GATCTCGTCGTGACCCATGGCGATGCCTGCTTGCCGAATATCATGGTGGAAAATGGCCGCTTTTCTGGAT
TCATCGACTGTGGCCGGCTGGGTGTGGCGGACCGCTATCAGGACATAGCGTTGGCTACCCGTGATATTGC
TGAAGAGCTTGGCGGCGAATGGGCTGACCGCTTCCTCGTGCTTTACGGTATCGCCGCTCCCGATTCGCAG
CGCATCGCCTTCTATCGCCTTCTTGACGAGTTCTTCTGAGCGGGACTCTGGGGTTCGAAATGACCGACCA
AGCGACGCCCAACCTGCCATCACGATGGCCGCAATAAAATATCTTTATTTTCATTACATCTGTGTGTTGG
TTTTTTGTGTGAATCGATAGCGATAAGGATCCGCGTATGGTGCACTCTCAGTACAATCTGCTCTGATGCC
GCATAGTTAAGCCAGCCCCGACACCCGCCAACACCCGCTGACGCGCCCTGACGGGCTTGTCTGCTCCCGG
CATCCGCTTACAGACAAGCTGTGACCGTCTCCGGGATTTTGTTACTTTATAGAAGAAATTTTGAGTTTTT
GTTTTTTTTTAATAAATAAATAAACATAAATAAATTGTTTGTTGAATTTATTATTAGTATGTAAGTGTAA
ATATAATAAAACTTAATATCTATTCAAATTAATAAATAAACCTCGATATACAGACCGATAAAACACATGC
GTCAATTTTACGCATGATTATCTTTAACGTACGTCACAATATGATTATCTTTCTAGGGTTAATCCGGGAG
CTGCATGTGTCAGAGGTTTTCACCGTCATCACCGAAACGCGCGAGACGAAAGGGCCTCGTGATACGCCTA
TTTTTATAGGTTAATGTCATGATAATAATGGTTTCTTAGACGTCAGGTGGCACTTTTCGGGGAAATGTGC
GCGGAACCCCTATTTGTTTATTTTTCTAAATACATTCAAATATGTATCCGCTCATGAGACAATAACCCTG
ATAAATGCTTCAATAATATTGAAAAAGGAAGAGTATGAGTATTCAACATTTCCGTGTCGCCCTTATTCCC
TTTTTTGCGGCATTTTGCCTTCCTGTTTTTGCTCACCCAGAAACGCTGGTGAAAGTAAAAGATGCTGAAG
ATCAGTTGGGTGCACGAGTGGGTTACATCGAACTGGATCTCAACAGCGGTAAGATCCTTGAGAGTTTTCG
CCCCGAAGAACGTTTTCCAATGATGAGCACTTTTAAAGTTCTGCTATGTGGCGCGGTATTATCCCGTATT
GACGCCGGGCAAGAGCAACTCGGTCGCCGCATACACTATTCTCAGAATGACTTGGTTGAGTACTCACCAG
TCACAGAAAAGCATCTTACGGATGGCATGACAGTAAGAGAATTATGCAGTGCTGCCATAACCATGAGTGA
TAACACTGCGGCCAACTTACTTCTGACAACGATCGGAGGACCGAAGGAGCTAACCGCTTTTTTGCACAAC
ATGGGGGATCATGTAACTCGCCTTGATCGTTGGGAACCGGAGCTGAATGAAGCCATACCAAACGACGAGC
GTGACACCACGATGCCTGTAGCAATGGCAACAACGTTGCGCAAACTATTAACTGGCGAACTACTTACTCT
AGCTTCCCGGCAACAATTAATAGACTGGATGGAGGCGGATAAAGTTGCAGGACCACTTCTGCGCTCGGCC
CTTCCGGCTGGCTGGTTTATTGCTGATAAATCTGGAGCCGGTGAGCGTGGGTCTCGCGGTATCATTGCAG
CACTGGGGCCAGATGGTAAGCCCTCCCGTATCGTAGTTATCTACACGACGGGGAGTCAGGCAACTATGGA
TGAACGAAATAGACAGATCGCTGAGATAGGTGCCTCACTGATTAAGCATTGGTAACTGTCAGACCAAGTT
TACTCATATATACTTTAGATTGATTTAAAACTTCATTTTTAATTTAAAAGGATCTAGGTGAAGATCCTTT
TTGATAATCTCATGACCAAAATCCCTTAACGTGAGTTTTCGTTCCACTGAGCGTCAGACCCCGTAGAAAA
GATCAAAGGATCTTCTTGAGATCCTTTTTTTCTGCGCGTAATCTGCTGCTTGCAAACAAAAAAACCACCG
CTACCAGCGGTGGTTTGTTTGCCGGATCAAGAGCTACCAACTCTTTTTCCGAAGGTAACTGGCTTCAGCA
GAGCGCAGATACCAAATACTGTTCTTCTAGTGTAGCCGTAGTTAGGCCACCACTTCAAGAACTCTGTAGC
ACCGCCTACATACCTCGCTCTGCTAATCCTGTTACCAGTGGCTGCTGCCAGTGGCGATAAGTCGTGTCTT
ACCGGGTTGGACTCAAGACGATAGTTACCGGATAAGGCGCAGCGGTCGGGCTGAACGGGGGGTTCGTGCA
CACAGCCCAGCTTGGAGCGAACGACCTACACCGAACTGAGATACCTACAGCGTGAGCTATGAGAAAGCGC
CACGCTTCCCGAAGGGAGAAAGGCGGACAGGTATCCGGTAAGCGGCAGGGTCGGAACAGGAGAGCGCACG
AGGGAGCTTCCAGGGGGAAACGCCTGGTATCTTTATAGTCCTGTCGGGTTTCGCCACCTCTGACTTGAGC
GTCGATTTTTGTGATGCTCGTCAGGGGGGCGGAGCCTATGGAAAAACGCCAGCAACGCGGCCTTTTTACG
GTTCCTGGCCTTTTGCTGGCCTTTTGCTCACATGGCTCGACAGATCTTTAACCCTAGAAAGATAGTCTGC
GTAAAATTGACGCATGCATTCTTGAAATATTGCTCTCTCTTTCTAAATAGCGCGAATCCGTCGCTGTGCA
TTTAGGACATCTCAGTCGCCGCTTGGAGCTCCCGTGAGGCGTGCTTGTCAATGCGGTAAGTGTCACTGAT
TTTGAACTATAACGACCGCGTGAGTCAAAATGACGCATGATTATCTTTTACGTGACTTTTAAGATTTAAC
TCATACGATAATTATATTGTTATTTCATGTTCTACTTACGTGATAACTTATTATATATATATTTTCTTGT
TATAGATAAGATCTTCAATATTGGCCATTAGCCATATTATTCATTGGTTATATAGCATAAATCAATATTG
GCTATTGGCCATTGCATACGTTGTATCTATATCATAATATGTACATTTATATTGGCTCATGTCCAATATG
ACCGCCATGTT
